Addgene plasmid #138895: pPD150 ZF43x12-Spaced-Far_EYFP
Purpose: EYFP reporter vector for the ZF43x12-Spaced-Far promoter
Depositing lab: Joshua Leonard. Depositing organization: Northwestern University. Publication: The COMET toolkit for composing customizable genetic programs in mammalian cells. Donahue PS, Draut JW, Muldoon JJ, Edelstein HI, Bagheri N, Leonard JN. Nat Commun. 2020 Feb 7;11(1):779. doi: 10.1038/s41467-019-14147-5. PubMed 32034124.
Backbone
  Vector backbone: pPD033 Reporter Template v1 (Far Spaced)
  Vector type: Mammalian Expression, Synthetic Biology
Growth in bacteria
  Bacterial resistance: Ampicillin, 100 μg/mL
  Growth temperature: 37°C
  Growth strain: DH5alpha
  Copy number: High Copy
Gene/Insert
  Gene/Insert name: ZF43x12-Spaced-Far
  Species: Synthetic
  Promoter: ZF43x12-Spaced-Far
  Cloning method: Restriction Enzyme; 5′ cloning site BglII (not destroyed); 3′ cloning site NheI (not destroyed)
  Sequencing primers: 5′ CGACACGGAAATGTTGAATAC; 3′ TAGAAGGCACAGTCGAGG
Terms and licenses: Academic/Nonprofit Terms; Industry Terms: Not Available to Industry
Depositor comments: Leonard Lab plasmid reference number: L1423
How to cite: pPD150 ZF43x12-Spaced-Far_EYFP was a gift from Joshua Leonard (Addgene plasmid # 138895 ; http://n2t.net/addgene:138895 ; RRID:Addgene_138895)
