[The description below was written by a language model from this plasmid's Addgene catalogue record and pLannotate feature annotations shown in this document.]
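Description:
pPD150 ZF43x12-Spaced-Far_EYFP is a 4.7 kb mammalian expression reporter plasmid from the COMET synthetic biology toolkit, built on the pPD033 "Reporter Template v1 (Far Spaced)" backbone. It is maintained in E. coli through a high-copy ColE1/pUC-type origin and selected with ampicillin via the β-lactamase gene under its native bla promoter. The backbone also carries an f1 phage origin and residual lac promoter/operator, CAP site and lacI fragments, which appear to be cloning-vector remnants. An SV40 early promoter is followed only by a short fragment of the bleomycin-resistance (ble) coding sequence and an SV40 poly(A) signal, so the annotation does not support a functional mammalian selection marker.

The payload is a synthetic inducible promoter, ZF43x12-Spaced-Far, inserted between retained BglII and NheI sites upstream of an EYFP coding sequence that terminates in the bovine growth hormone polyadenylation signal. The name suggests twelve binding sites for the zinc-finger domain ZF43 in a spaced arrangement positioned far from the core promoter, although the feature table does not annotate these sites individually. It detects only a fragment of a minimal TATA-box promoter just upstream of EYFP. A minimal promoter of this kind has low basal activity, so yellow fluorescence should depend on a cognate ZF43-based transcription factor being recruited to the upstream sites.

The plasmid is intended as a fluorescent readout for characterising this promoter architecture, typically by co-delivery with matching zinc-finger activators or inhibitors when composing genetic programs in mammalian cells.
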