Features (pLannotate 1.2.2; 16 found; start..end, strand, type, name):
    526..542     +  promoter       minP (fragment): minimal TATA-box promoter with low basal activity
    584..1300    +  CDS            EYFP: EYFP is a basic (constitutively fluorescent) green/yellow fluorescent protein published in 1996, derived from Aequorea victoria. It is reported to be a very rapidly-maturing weak dimer with high acid sensitivity.
   1354..1578    +  polyA_signal   bGH poly(A) signal: bovine growth hormone polyadenylation signal
   1582..1603    +  promoter       SV40 promoter (fragment): SV40 enhancer and early promoter
   1624..2052    +  rep_origin     f1 ori (sequence partly withheld): f1 bacteriophage origin of replication; arrow indicates direction of (+) strand synthesis
   2057..2079    +  promoter       SV40 promoter (fragment): SV40 enhancer and early promoter
   2080..2271    +  promoter       SV40 promoter: SV40 early promoter
   2298..2396    +  CDS            ble (fragment): BLE_KLEPN - Experimental evidence at protein level: Swiss-Prot protein existence level 1. Binding protein with a strong affinity to the bleomycin family of antibiotics. Binds to CL990; an antimitotic-antibiotic compound. From Klebsiella pneumoniae.
   2391..2512    +  polyA_signal   SV40 poly(A) signal: SV40 polyadenylation signal
   2585..2601    -  protein_bind   lac operator: The lac repressor binds to the lac operator to inhibit transcription in E. coli. This inhibition can be relieved by adding lactose or isopropyl-β-D-thiogalactopyranoside (IPTG). lac repressor encoded by lacI
   2609..2639    -  promoter       lac promoter: promoter for the E. coli lac operon
   2654..2675    -  protein_bind   CAP binding site: CAP binding activates transcription in the presence of cAMP. E. coli catabolite activator protein
   2688..2780    -  CDS            lacI (fragment): lac repressor; lacI; The lac repressor binds to the lac operator to inhibit transcription in E. coli. This inhibition can be relieved by adding lactose or isopropyl-β-D-thiogalactopyranoside (IPTG).
   2963..3551    -  rep_origin     ori: high-copy-number ColE1/pMB1/pBR322/pUC origin of replication
   3722..4582    -  CDS            AmpR: β-lactamase; bla; confers resistance to ampicillin, carbenicillin, and related antibiotics
   4583..4687    -  promoter       AmpR promoter: bla
>Addgene plasmid #138895 | pPD150 ZF43x12-Spaced-Far_EYFP | addgene full sequence | sequence record 323916 | Addgene NGS Result
GACGGATCGGGAGATCTGAATTCGGATCCAGAGTGAGGACTACCTATAGAAGTAAGAGTGAGGACAATCG
TATACAAGTAGATCCAGAGTGAGGACTACCTATAGAAGTAAGAGTGAGGACAATCGTATACAAGTAGATC
CAGAGTGAGGACTACCTATAGAAGTAAGAGTGAGGACAATCGTATACAAGTAGATCCCTCTAGAGGGAGA
TCCAGAGTGAGGACTACCTATAGAAGTAAGAGTGAGGACAATCGTATACAAGTAGATCCAGAGTGAGGAC
TACCTATAGAAGTAAGAGTGAGGACAATCGTATACAAGTAGATCCAGAGTGAGGACTACCTATAGAAGTA
AGAGTGAGGACAATCGTATACAAGTAGATCCCTCTAGAGGGAGATCCTGAGTAGTGCGCGAGCAAAATTT
AAGCTACAACAAGGCAAGGCTTGACCGACAATTGCATGAAGAATCTGCTTAGGGTTAGGCGTTTTGCGCT
GCTTCGCGATGTACGGGCCAGATATACGATCCCTCTAGAGGGTATATAATGGGGGCCACTAGTCTACTAC
CAGAGCTCATCGCTAGCGCCACCATGGTGAGCAAGGGCGAGGAGCTGTTCACCGGGGTGGTGCCCATCCT
GGTCGAGCTGGACGGCGACGTAAACGGCCACAAGTTCAGCGTGTCCGGCGAGGGCGAGGGCGATGCCACC
TACGGCAAGCTGACCCTGAAGTTCATCTGCACCACCGGCAAGCTGCCCGTGCCCTGGCCCACCCTCGTGA
CCACCTTCGGCTACGGCCTGCAGTGCTTCGCCCGCTACCCCGACCACATGAAGCAGCACGACTTCTTCAA
GTCCGCCATGCCCGAAGGCTACGTCCAGGAGCGCACCATCTTCTTCAAGGACGACGGCAACTACAAGACC
CGCGCCGAGGTGAAGTTCGAGGGCGACACCCTGGTGAACCGCATCGAGCTGAAGGGCATCGACTTCAAGG
AGGACGGCAACATCCTGGGGCACAAGCTGGAGTACAACTACAACAGCCACAACGTCTATATCATGGCCGA
CAAGCAGAAGAACGGCATCAAGGTGAACTTCAAGATCCGCCACAACATCGAGGACGGCAGCGTGCAGCTC
GCCGACCACTACCAGCAGAACACCCCCATCGGCGACGGCCCCGTGCTGCTGCCCGACAACCACTACCTGA
GCTACCAGTCCGCCCTGAGCAAAGACCCCAACGAGAAGCGCGATCACATGGTCCTGCTGGAGTTCGTGAC
CGCCGCCGGGATCACTCTCGGCATGGACGAGCTGTACAAGTAGGCGGCCGCTCGAGTCTAGAGGGCCCGT
TTAAACCCGCTGATCAGCCTCGACTGTGCCTTCTAGTTGCCAGCCATCTGTTGTTTGCCCCTCCCCCGTG
CCTTCCTTGACCCTGGAAGGTGCCACTCCCACTGTCCTTTCCTAATAAAATGAGGAAATTGCATCGCATT
GTCTGAGTAGGTGTCATTCTATTCTGGGGGGTGGGGTGGGGCAGGACAGCAAGGGGGAGGATTGGGAAGA
CAATAGCAGGCATGCTGGGGATGCGGTGGGCTCTATGGCTTCTGAGGCGGAAAGAACCAGCTGGGGCTCT
AGGGGGTATCCCC
[124 nt withheld, positions 1624-1747]
C
[91 nt withheld, positions 1749-1839]
A
[49 nt withheld, positions 1841-1889]
CCTTTGACGTTGGAGTCCACGTTCTTT
[37 nt withheld, positions 1917-1953]
ACCCTATCTCGGTCTATTCTTTTGATTTATAAGGGATTTTGCCGATTTCGGCCTATTGGTTAAAAAATGA
GCTGATTTAACAAAAATTTAACGCGAATTAATTCTGTGGAATGTGTGTCAGTTAGGCTCAATTAGTCAGC
AACCATAGTCCCGCCCCTAACTCCGCCCATCCCGCCCCTAACTCCGCCCAGTTCCGCCCATTCTCCGCCC
CATGGCTGACTAATTTTTTTTATTTATGCAGAGGCCGAGGCCGCCTCTGCCTCTGAGCTATTCCAGAAGT
AGTGAGGAGGCTTTTTTGGAGGCCTAGGCTTTTGCAAAAAGCTCCCGGGAGCTTGTATATCCATTTTCGG
AGGTTGGGCTTCGGAATCGTTTTCCGGGACGCCGGCTGGATGATCCTCCAGCGCGGGGATCTCATGCTGG
AGTTCTTCGCCCACCCCAACTTGTTTATTGCAGCTTATAATGGTTACAAATAAAGCAATAGCATCACAAA
TTTCACAAATAAAGCATTTTTTTCACTGCATTCTAGTTGTGGTTTGTCCAAACTCATCAATGTATCTTAT
CATGTCTGTATACCGTCGACCTCTAGCTAGAGCTTGGCGTAATCATGGTCATAGCTGTTTCCTGTGTGAA
ATTGTTATCCGCTCACAATTCCACACAACATACGAGCCGGAAGCATAAAGTGTAAAGCCTGGGGTGCCTA
ATGAGTGAGCTAACTCACATTAATTGCGTTGCGCTCACTGCCCGCTTTCCAGTCGGGAAACCTGTCGTGC
CAGCTGCATTAATGAATCGGCCAACGCGCGGGGAGAGGCGGTTTGCGTATTGGGCGCTCTTCCGCTTCCT
CGCTCACTGACTCGCTGCGCTCGGTCGTTCGGCTGCGGCGAGCGGTATCAGCTCACTCAAAGGCGGTAAT
ACGGTTATCCACAGAATCAGGGGATAACGCAGGAAAGAACATGTGAGCAAAAGGCCAGCAAAAGGCCAGG
AACCGTAAAAAGGCCGCGTTGCTGGCGTTTTTCCATAGGCTCCGCCCCCCTGACGAGCATCACAAAAATC
GACGCTCAAGTCAGAGGTGGCGAAACCCGACAGGACTATAAAGATACCAGGCGTTTCCCCCTGGAAGCTC
CCTCGTGCGCTCTCCTGTTCCGACCCTGCCGCTTACCGGATACCTGTCCGCCTTTCTCCCTTCGGGAAGC
GTGGCGCTTTCTCATAGCTCACGCTGTAGGTATCTCAGTTCGGTGTAGGTCGTTCGCTCCAAGCTGGGCT
GTGTGCACGAACCCCCCGTTCAGCCCGACCGCTGCGCCTTATCCGGTAACTATCGTCTTGAGTCCAACCC
GGTAAGACACGACTTATCGCCACTGGCAGCAGCCACTGGTAACAGGATTAGCAGAGCGAGGTATGTAGGC
GGTGCTACAGAGTTCTTGAAGTGGTGGCCTAACTACGGCTACACTAGAAGAACAGTATTTGGTATCTGCG
CTCTGCTGAAGCCAGTTACCTTCGGAAAAAGAGTTGGTAGCTCTTGATCCGGCAAACAAACCACCGCTGG
TAGCGGTGGTTTTTTTGTTTGCAAGCAGCAGATTACGCGCAGAAAAAAAGGATCTCAAGAAGATCCTTTG
ATCTTTTCTACGGGGTCTGACGCTCAGTGGAACGAAAACTCACGTTAAGGGATTTTGGTCATGAGATTAT
CAAAAAGGATCTTCACCTAGATCCTTTTAAATTAAAAATGAAGTTTTAAATCAATCTAAAGTATATATGA
GTAAACTTGGTCTGACAGTTACCAATGCTTAATCAGTGAGGCACCTATCTCAGCGATCTGTCTATTTCGT
TCATCCATAGTTGCCTGACTCCCCGTCGTGTAGATAACTACGATACGGGAGGGCTTACCATCTGGCCCCA
GTGCTGCAATGATACCGCGAGATCCACGCTCACCGGCTCCAGATTTATCAGCAATAAACCAGCCAGCCGG
AAGGGCCGAGCGCAGAAGTGGTCCTGCAACTTTATCCGCCTCCATCCAGTCTATTAATTGTTGCCGGGAA
GCTAGAGTAAGTAGTTCGCCAGTTAATAGTTTGCGCAACGTTGTTGCCATTGCTACAGGCATCGTGGTGT
CACGCTCGTCGTTTGGTATGGCTTCATTCAGCTCCGGTTCCCAACGATCAAGGCGAGTTACATGATCCCC
CATGTTGTGCAAAAAAGCGGTTAGCTCCTTCGGTCCTCCGATCGTTGTCAGAAGTAAGTTGGCCGCAGTG
TTATCACTCATGGTTATGGCAGCACTGCATAATTCTCTTACTGTCATGCCATCCGTAAGATGCTTTTCTG
TGACTGGTGAGTACTCAACCAAGTCATTCTGAGAATAGTGTATGCGGCGACCGAGTTGCTCTTGCCCGGC
GTCAATACGGGATAATACCGCGCCACATAGCAGAACTTTAAAAGTGCTCATCATTGGAAAACGTTCTTCG
GGGCGAAAACTCTCAAGGATCTTACCGCTGTTGAGATCCAGTTCGATGTAACCCACTCGTGCACCCAACT
GATCTTCAGCATCTTTTACTTTCACCAGCGTTTCTGGGTGAGCAAAAACAGGAAGGCAAAATGCCGCAAA
AAAGGGAATAAGGGCGACACGGAAATGTTGAATACTCATACTCTTCCTTTTTCAATATTATTGAAGCATT
TATCAGGGTTATTGTCTCATGAGCGGATACATATTTGAATGTATTTAGAAAAATAAACAAATAGGGGTTC
CGCGCACATTTCCCCGAAAAGTGCCACCTGACGTC
