>Addgene plasmid #138895 | pPD150 ZF43x12-Spaced-Far_EYFP | depositor partial sequence | sequence record 268457 | ZF43x12-Spaced-Far promoter
AGATCTGAATTCGGATCCAGAGTGAGGACTACCTATAGAAGTAAGAGTGAGGACAATCGTATACAAGTAG
ATCCAGAGTGAGGACTACCTATAGAAGTAAGAGTGAGGACAATCGTATACAAGTAGATCCAGAGTGAGGA
CTACCTATAGAAGTAAGAGTGAGGACAATCGTATACAAGTAGATCCCTCTAGAGGGAGATCCAGAGTGAG
GACTACCTATAGAAGTAAGAGTGAGGACAATCGTATACAAGTAGATCCAGAGTGAGGACTACCTATAGAA
GTAAGAGTGAGGACAATCGTATACAAGTAGATCCAGAGTGAGGACTACCTATAGAAGTAAGAGTGAGGAC
AATCGTATACAAGTAGATCCCTCTAGAGGGAGATCCTGAGTAGTGCGCGAGCAAAATTTAAGCTACAACA
AGGCAAGGCTTGACCGACAATTGCATGAAGAATCTGCTTAGGGTTAGGCGTTTTGCGCTGCTTCGCGATG
TACGGGCCAGATATACGATCCCTCTAGAGGGTATATAATGGGGGCCACTAGTCTACTACCAGAGCTCATC
GCTAGC
